>Addgene plasmid #200095 | 1K245-->R GLUT1-GFP | addgene full sequence | sequence record 392541 | Addgene NGS Result
TCCGCGTTACATAACTTACGGTAAATGGCCCGCCTGGCTGACCGCCCAACGACCCCCGCCCATTGACGTC
AATAATGACGTATGTTCCCATAGTAACGCCAATAGGGACTTTCCATTGACGTCAATGGGTGGAGTATTTA
CGGTAAACTGCCCACTTGGCAGTACATCAAGTGTATCATATGCCAAGTACGCCCCCTATTGACGTCAATG
ACGGTAAATGGCCCGCCTGGCATTATGCCCAGTACATGACCTTATGGGACTTTCCTACTTGGCAGTACAT
CTACGTATTAGTCATCGCTATTACCATGGTGATGCGGTTTTGGCAGTACATCAATGGGCGTGGATAGCGG
TTTGACTCACGGGGATTTCCAAGTCTCCACCCCATTGACGTCAATGGGAGTTTGTTTTGGCACCAAAATC
AACGGGACTTTCCAAAATGTCGTAACAACTCCGCCCCATTGACGCAAATGGGCGGTAGGCGTGTACGGTG
GGAGGTCTATATAAGCAGAGCTCAATAAAAGAGCCCACAACCCCTCACTCGGCGCGCCAGTCTTCCGATA
GACTGCGTCGCCCGGGTACCCGTATTCCCAATAAAGCCTCTTGCTGTTTGCATCCGAATCGTGGTCTCGC
TGTTCCTTGGGAGGGTCTCCTCTGAGTGATTGACTACCCACGACGGGGGTCTTTCATTTGGGGGCTCGTC
CGGGATTTGGAGACCCCTGCCCAGGGACCACCGACCCACCACCGGGAGGTAAGCTGGCCAGCAACTTATC
TGTGTCTGTCCGATTGTCTAGTGTCTATGTTTGATGTTATGCGCCTGCGTCTGTACTAGTTAGCTAACTA
GCTCTGTATCTGGCGGACCCGTGGTGGAACTGACGAGTTCTGAACACCCGGCCGCAACCCTGGGAGACGT
CCCAGGGACTTTGGGGGCCGTTTTTGTGGCCCGACCTGAGGAAGGGAGTCGATGTGGAATCCGACCCCGT
CAGGATATGTGGTTCTGGTAGGAGACGAGAACCTAAAACAGTTCCCGCCTCCGTCTGAATTTTTGCTTTC
GGTTTGGAACCGAAGCCGCGCGTCTTGTCTGCTGCAGCGCTGCAGCATCGTTCTGTGTTGTCTCTGTCTG
ACTGTGTTTCTGTATTTGTCTGAAAATTAGGGCCAGACTGTTACCACTCCCTTAAGTTTGACCTTAGGTC
ACTGGAAAGATGTCGAGCGGATCGCTCACAACCAGTCGGTAGATGTCAAGAAGAGACGTTGGGTTACCTT
CTGCTCTGCAGAATGGCCAACCTTTAACGTCGGATGGCCGCGAGACGGCACCTTTAACCGAGACCTCATC
ACCCAGGTTAAGATCAAGGTCTTTTCACCTGGCCCGCATGGACACCCAGACCAGGTCCCCTACATCGTGA
CCTGGGAAGCCTTGGCTTTTGACCCCCCTCCCTGGGTCAAGCCCTTTGTACACCCTAAGCCTCCGCCTCC
TCTTCCTCCATCCGCCCCGTCTCTCCCCCTTGAACCTCCTCGTTCGACCCCGCCTCGATCCTCCCTTTAT
CCAGCCCTCACTCCTTCTCTAGGCGCCGGAATTGAAGATCTGGGGGATCGATCCTCTAGAGTCCGTTACA
TAACTTACGGTAAATGGCCCGCCTGGCTGACCGCCCAACGACCCCCGCCCATTGACGTCAATAATGACGT
ATGTTCCCATAGTAACGCCAATAGGGACTTTCCATTGACGTCAATGGGTGGAGTATTTACGGTAAACTGC
CCACTTGGCAGTACATCAAGTGTATCATATGCCAAGTACGCCCCCTATTGACGTCAATGACGGTAAATGG
CCCGCCTGGCATTATGCCCAGTACATGACCTTATGGGACTTTCCTACTTGGCAGTACATCTACGTATTAG
TCATCGCTATTACCATGGTGATGCGGTTTTGGCAGTACATCAATGGGCGTGGATAGCGGTTTGACTCACG
GGGATTTCCAAGTCTCCACCCCATTGACGTCAATGGGAGTTTGTTTTGGCACCAAAATCAACGGGACTTT
CCAAAATGTCGTAACAACTCCGCCCCATTGACGCAAATGGGCGGTAGGCGTGTACGGTGGGAGGTCTATA
TAAGCAGAGCTCGTTTAGTGAACCGTCAGATCGCCTGGAGACGCCATCCACGCTGTTTTGACCTCCATAG
AAGACACCGGGACCGATCCAGCCTCCGCGGCCGGGAACGGTGCATTGGAACGGACCTGCAGGAATTGATC
CGCGGCCGCATGGAGCCCAGCAGCAAGAAGCTGACGGGTCGCCTCATGCTGGCCGTGGGAGGAGCAGTGC
TTGGCTCCCTGCAGTTTGGCTACAACACTGGAGTCATCAATGCCCCCCAGAAGGTGATCGAGGAGTTCTA
CAACCAGACATGGGTCCACCGCTATGGGGAGAGCATCCTGCCCACCACGCTCACCACGCTCTGGTCCCTC
TCAGTGGCCATCTTTTCTGTTGGGGGCATGATTGGCTCCTTCTCTGTGGGCCTTTTCGTTAACCGCTTTG
GCCGGCGGAATTCAATGCTGATGATGAACCTGCTGGCCTTCGTGTCCGCCGTGCTCATGGGCTTCTCGAA
ACTGGGCAAGTCCTTTGAGATGCTGATCCTGGGCCGCTTCATCATCGGTGTGTACTGCGGCCTGACCACA
GGCTTCGTGCCCATGTATGTGGGTGAAGTGTCACCCACAGCCCTTCGTGGGGCCCTGGGCACCCTGCACC
AGCTGGGCATCGTCGTCGGCATCCTCATCGCCCAGGTGTTCGGCCTGGACTCCATCATGGGCAACAAGGA
CCTGTGGCCCCTGCTGCTGAGCATCATCTTCATCCCGGCCCTGCTGCAGTGCATCGTGCTGCCCTTCTGC
CCCGAGAGTCCCCGCTTCCTGCTCATCAACCGCAACGAGGAGAACCGGGCCAAGAGTGTGCTAAAGAAGC
TGCGCGGGACAGCTGACGTGACCCATGACCTGCAGGAGATGCGGGAAGAGAGTCGGCAGATGATGCGGGA
GAAGAAGGTCACCATCCTGGAGCTGTTCCGCTCCCCCGCCTACCGCCAGCCCATCCTCATCGCTGTGGTG
CTGCAGCTGTCCCAGCAGCTGTCTGGCATCAACGCTGTCTTCTATTACTCCACGAGCATCTTCGAGAAGG
CGGGGGTGCAGCAGCCTGTGTATGCCACCATTGGCTCCGGTATCGTCAACACGGCCTTCACTGTCGTGTC
GCTGTTTGTGGTGGAGCGAGCAGGCCGGCGGACCCTGCACCTCATAGGCCTCGCTGGCATGGCGGGTTGT
GCCATACTCATGACCATCGCGCTAGCACTGCTGGAGCAGCTACCCTGGATGTCCTATCTGAGCATCGTGG
CCATCTTTGGCTTTGTGGCCTTCTTTGAAGTGGGTCCTGGCCCCATCCCATGGTTCATCGTGGCTGAACT
CTTCAGCCAGGGTCCACGTCCAGCTGCCATTGCCGTTGCAGGCTTCTCCAACTGGACCTCAAATTTCATT
GTGGGCATGTGCTTCCAGTATGTGGAGCAACTGTGTGGTCCCTACGTCTTCATCATCTTCACTGTGCTCC
TGGTTCTGTTCTTCATCTTCACCTACTTCAAAGTTCCTGAGACTAAAGGCCGGACCTTCGATGAGATCGC
TTCCGGCTTCCGGCAGGGGGGAGCCAGCCAAAGTGACAAGACACCCGAGGAGCTGTTCCATCCCCTGGGG
GCTGATTCCCAAGTGAAGGGTGGGCGCGCCGACCCAGCTTTCTTGTACAAAGTGGTTCGATCTAGAATGG
CTAGCAAAGGAGAAGAACTTTTCACTGGAGTTGTCCCAATTCTTGTTGAATTAGATGGTGATGTTAATGG
GCACAAATTTTCTGTCAGTGGAGAGGGTGAAGGTGATGCTACATACGGAAAGCTTACCCTTAAATTTATT
TGCACTACTGGAAAACTACCTGTTCCATGGCCAACACTTGTCACTACTTTCTCTTATGGTGTTCAATGCT
TTTCCCGTTATCCGGATCATATGAAACGGCATGACTTTTTCAAGAGTGCCATGCCCGAAGGTTATGTACA
GGAACGCACTATATCTTTCAAAGATGACGGGAACTACAAGACGCGTGCTGAAGTCAAGTTTGAAGGTGAT
ACCCTTGTTAATCGTATCGAGTTAAAAGGTATTGATTTTAAAGAAGATGGAAACATTCTCGGACACAAAC
TCGAGTACAACTATAACTCACACAATGTATACATCACGGCAGACAAACAAAAGAATGGAATCAAAGCTAA
CTTCAAAATTCGCCACAACATTGAAGATGGATCCGTTCAACTAGCAGACCATTATCAACAAAATACTCCA
ATTGGCGATGGCCCTGTCCTTTTACCAGACAACCATTACCTGTCGACACAATCTGCCCTTTCGAAAGATC
CCAACGAAAAGCGTGACCACATGGTCCTTCTTGAGTTTGTAACTGCTGCTGGGATTACACATGGCATGGA
TGAGCTCTACAAATAATTAATTAACGGATCCGGAATTCCCCCCCCCCCCCCCCCCCCTCTCCCTCCCCCC
CCCCTAACGTTACTGGCCGAAGCCGCTTGGAATAAGGCCGGTGTGCGTTTGTCTATATGTTATTTTCCAC
CATATTGCCGTCTTTTGGCAATGTGAGGGCCCGGAAACCTGGCCCTGTCTTCTTGACGAGCATTCCTAGG
GGTCTTTCCCCTCTCGCCAAAGGAATGCAAGGTCTGTTGAATGTCGTGAAGGAAGCAGTTCCTCTGGAAG
CTTCTTGAAGACAAACAACGTCTGTAGCGACCCTTTGCAGGCAGCGGAACCCCCCACCTGGCGACAGGTG
CCTCTGCGGCCAAAAGCCACGTGTATAAGATACACCTGCAAAGGCGGCACAACCCCAGTGCCACGTTGTG
AGTTGGATAGTTGTGGAAAGAGTCAAATGGCTCTCCTCAAGCGTATTCAACAAGGGGCTGAAGGATGCCC
AGAAGGTACCCCATTGTATGGGATCTGATCTGGGGCCTCGGTGCACATGCTTTACATGTGTTTAGTCGAG
GTTAAAAAAACGTCTAGGCCCCCCGAACCACGGGGACGTGGTTTTCCTTTGAAAAACACGATGATAAGCT
TGCCACAACCCACAAGGAGACGACCTTCCATGACCGAGTACAAGCCCACGGTGCGCCTCGCCACCCGCGA
CGACGTCCCCCGGGCCGTACGCACCCTCGCCGCCGCGTTCGCCGACTACCCCGCCACGCGCCACACCGTC
GACCCGGACCGCCACATCGAGCGGGTCACCGAGCTGCAAGAACTCTTCCTCACGCGCGTCGGGCTCGACA
TCGGCAAGGTGTGGGTCGCGGACGACGGCGCCGCGGTGGCGGTCTGGACCACGCCGGAGAGCGTCGAAGC
GGGGGCGGTGTTCGCCGAGATCGGCCCGCGCATGGCCGAGTTGAGCGGTTCCCGGCTGGCCGCGCAGCAA
CAGATGGAAGGCCTCCTGGCGCCGCACCGGCCCAAGGAGCCCGCGTGGTTCCTGGCCACCGTCGGCGTCT
CGCCCGACCACCAGGGCAAGGGTCTGGGCAGCGCCGTCGTGCTCCCCGGAGTGGAGGCGGCCGAGCGCGC
CGGGGTGCCCGCCTTCCTGGAGACCTCCGCGCCCCGCAACCTCCCCTTCTACGAGCGGCTCGGCTTCACC
GTCACCGCCGACGTCGAGGTGCCCGAAGGACCGCGCACCTGGTGCATGACCCGCAAGCCCGGTGCCTGAC
GCCCGCCCCACGACCCGCAGCGCCCGACCGAAAGGAGCGCACGACCCCATGGCTCCGACCGAAGCCACCC
GGGGCGGCCCCGCCGACCCCGCACCCGCCCCCGAGGCCCACCGACTCTAGTCGAGGGCTGCAGCGCTGCA
GAGGCCGAGTGCAGAACTGCTCCAAAGGGACCTCAAGGCTTTCCGAGGGACACTAGGCTGACTCCATCGA
GCCAGTGTAGAGATAAGCTTATCGATTAGTCCAATTTGTTAAAGACAGGATATCAGTGGTCCAGGCTCTA
GTTTTGACTCAACAATATCACCAGCTGAAGCCTATAGAGTACGAGCCATAGATAAAATAAAAGATTTTAT
TTAGTCTCCAGAAAAAGGGGGGAATGAAAGACCCCACCTGTAGGTTTGGCAAGCTAGCTTAAGTAACGCC
ATTTTGCAAGGCATGGAAAAATACATAACTGAGAATAGAGAAGTTCAGATCAAGGTCAGGAACAGATGGA
ACAGGGTCGACCCTAGAGAACCATCAGATGTTTCCAGGGTGCCCCAAGGACCTGAAATGACCCTGTGCCT
TATTTGAACTAACCAATCAGTTCGCTTCTCGCTTCTGTTCGCGCGCTTCTGCTCCCCGAGCTCAATAAAA
GAGCCCACAACCCCTCACTCGGGGCGCCAGTCCTCCGATTGACTGAGTCGCCCGGGTACCCGTGTATCCA
ATAAACCCTCTTGCAGTTGCATCCGACTTGTGGTCTCGCTGTTCCTTGGGAGGGTCTCCTCTGAGTGATT
GACTACCCGTCAGCGGGGGTCTTTCATTTGGGGGCTCGTCCGGGATCGGGAGACCCCTGCCCAGGGACCA
CCGACCCACCACCGGGAGGTAAGCTGGCTGCCTCGCGCGTTTCGGTGATGACGGTGAAAACCTCTGACAC
ATGCAGCTCCCGGAGACGGTCACAGCTTGTCTGTAAGCGGATGCCGGGAGCAGACAAGCCCGTCAGGGCG
CGTCAGCGGGTGTTGGCGGGTGTCGGGGCGCAGCCATGACCCAGTCACGTAGCGATAGCGGAGTGTAGAT
CCGGCTGTGGAATGTGTGTCAGTTAGGGTGTGGAAAGTCCCCAGGCTCCCCAGCAGGCAGAAGTATGCAA
AGCATGCATCTCAATTAGTCAGCAACCAGGTGTGGAAAGTCCCCAGGCTCCCCAGCAGGCAGAAGTATGC
AAAGCATGCATCTCAATTAGTCAGCAACCATAGTCCCGCCCCTAACTCCGCCCATCCCGCCCCTAACTCC
GCCCAGTTCCGCCCATTCTCCGCCCCATGGCTGACTAATTTTTTTTATTTATGCAGAGGCCGAGGCCGCC
TCGGCCTCTGAGCTATTCCAGAAGTAGTGAGGAGGCTTTTTTGGAGGCCTAGGCTTTTGCAAAAAGCTTA
CTGGCTTAACTATGCGGCATCAGAGCAGATTGTACTGAGAGTGCACCATATGCGGTGTGAAATACCGCAC
AGATGCGTAAGGAGAAAATACCGCATCAGGCGCTCTTCCGCTTCCTCGCTCACTGACTCGCTGCGCTCGG
TCGTTCGGCTGCGGCGAGCGGTATCAGCTCACTCAAAGGCGGTAATACGGTTATCCACAGAATCAGGGGA
TAACGCAGGAAAGAACATGTGAGCAAAAGGCCAGCAAAAGGCCAGGAACCGTAAAAAGGCCGCGTTGCTG
GCGTTTTTCCATAGGCTCCGCCCCCCTGACGAGCATCACAAAAATCGACGCTCAAGTCAGAGGTGGCGAA
ACCCGACAGGACTATAAAGATACCAGGCGTTTCCCCCTGGAAGCTCCCTCGTGCGCTCTCCTGTTCCGAC
CCTGCCGCTTACCGGATACCTGTCCGCCTTTCTCCCTTCGGGAAGCGTGGCGCTTTCTCATAGCTCACGC
TGTAGGTATCTCAGTTCGGTGTAGGTCGTTCGCTCCAAGCTGGGCTGTGTGCACGAACCCCCCGTTCAGC
CCGACCGCTGCGCCTTATCCGGTAACTATCGTCTTGAGTCCAACCCGGTAAGACACGACTTATCGCCACT
GGCAGCAGCCACTGGTAACAGGATTAGCAGAGCGAGGTATGTAGGCGGTGCTACAGAGTTCTTGAAGTGG
TGGCCTAACTACGGCTACACTAGAAGGACAGTATTTGGTATCTGCGCTCTGCTGAAGCCAGTTACCTTCG
GAAAAAGAGTTGGTAGCTCTTGATCCGGCAAACAAACCACCGCTGGTAGCGGTGGTTTTTTTGTTTGCAA
GCAGCAGATTACGCGCAGAAAAAAAGGATCTCAAGAAGATCCTTTGATCTTTTCTACGGGGTCTGACGCT
CAGTGGAACGAAAACTCACGTTAAGGGATTTTGGTCATGAGATTATCAAAAAGGATCTTCACCTAGATCC
TTTTAAATTAAAAATGAAGTTTTAAATCAATCTAAAGTATATATGAGTAAACTTGGTCTGACAGTTACCA
ATGCTTAATCAGTGAGGCACCTATCTCAGCGATCTGTCTATTTCGTTCATCCATAGTTGCCTGACTCCCC
GTCGTGTAGATAACTACGATACGGGAGGGCTTACCATCTGGCCCCAGTGCTGCAATGATACCGCGAGACC
CACGCTCACCGGCTCCAGATTTATCAGCAATAAACCAGCCAGCCGGAAGGGCCGAGCGCAGAAGTGGTCC
TGCAACTTTATCCGCCTCCATCCAGTCTATTAATTGTTGCCGGGAAGCTAGAGTAAGTAGTTCGCCAGTT
AATAGTTTGCGCAACGTTGTTGCCATTGCTGCAGGCATCGTGGTGTCACGCTCGTCGTTTGGTATGGCTT
CATTCAGCTCCGGTTCCCAACGATCAAGGCGAGTTACATGATCCCCCATGTTGTGCAAAAAAGCGGTTAG
CTCCTTCGGTCCTCCGATCGTTGTCAGAAGTAAGTTGGCCGCAGTGTTATCACTCATGGTTATGGCAGCA
CTGCATAATTCTCTTACTGTCATGCCATCCGTAAGATGCTTTTCTGTGACTGGTGAGTACTCAACCAAGT
CATTCTGAGAATAGTGTATGCGGCGACCGAGTTGCTCTTGCCCGGCGTCAACACGGGATAATACCGCGCC
ACATAGCAGAACTTTAAAAGTGCTCATCATTGGAAAACGTTCTTCGGGGCGAAAACTCTCAAGGATCTTA
CCGCTGTTGAGATCCAGTTCGATGTAACCCACTCGTGCACCCAACTGATCTTCAGCATCTTTTACTTTCA
CCAGCGTTTCTGGGTGAGCAAAAACAGGAAGGCAAAATGCCGCAAAAAAGGGAATAAGGGCGACACGGAA
ATGTTGAATACTCATACTCTTCCTTTTTCAATATTATTGAAGCATTTATCAGGGTTATTGTCTCATGAGC
GGATACATATTTGAATGTATTTAGAAAAATAAACAAATAGGGGTTCCGCGCACATTTCCCCGAAAAGTGC
CACCTGACGTCTAAGAAACCATTATTATCATGACATTAACCTATAAAAATAGGCGTATCACGAGGCCCTT
TCGTCTTCAAGAATTAGCTTGGCCATTGCATACGTTGTATCCATATCATAATATGTACATTTATATTGGC
TCATGTCCAACATTACCGCCATGTTGACATTGATTATTGACTAGTTATTAATAGTAATCAATTACGGGGT
CATTAGTTCATAGCCCATATATGGAGT
Features (pLannotate 1.2.2; 23 found; start..end, strand, type, name):
    309..512     +  promoter       CMV promoter: human cytomegalovirus (CMV) immediate early promoter
    513..688     +  LTR            5' LTR (truncated): truncated long terminal repeat from Moloney murine sarcoma virus
    810..1084    +  misc_feature   MESV Ψ (fragment): packaging signal of murine embryonic stem cell virus
   1151..1567    +  CDS            gag (truncated): truncated Moloney murine leukemia virus (MMLV) gag gene lacking the start codon
   1604..1907    +  enhancer       CMV enhancer: human cytomegalovirus immediate early enhancer
   1908..2111    +  promoter       CMV promoter: human cytomegalovirus (CMV) immediate early promoter
   2250..3725    +  CDS            SLC2A1: GTR1_HUMAN - Also known as GLUT1 From Homo sapiens (Human).
   3742..3766    -  protein_bind   attB2: mutant version of attB; recombination site for the Gateway® BP reaction BP Clonase™
   3777..4496    +  CDS            Cycle 3 GFP: Cycle 3 GFP (Crameri et al., 1996) mammalian codon-optimized
   4645..5107    +  misc_feature   IRES: internal ribosome entry site (IRES) of the encephalomyocarditis virus (EMCV)
   5140..5739    +  CDS            PuroR: puromycin N-acetyltransferase; pac from Streptomyces alboniger; confers resistance to puromycin
   5789..5854    +  CDS            dmpM (fragment): DMPM_STRAD - Protein inferred from homology: Swiss-Prot protein existence level 3. From Streptomyces alboniger.
   5867..5938    +  CDS            Mos (fragment): MOS_MOUSE - Experimental evidence at transcript level: Swiss-Prot protein existence level 2. From Mus musculus (Mouse).
   5971..6071    +  CDS            env (fragment): murine leukemia virus gPr80 envelope polyprotein precursor; env; proteolytically cleaved into gp70SU and p15TM subunits
   6113..6538    +  LTR            3' LTR (ΔU3): self-inactivating 3' long terminal repeat (LTR) from Moloney murine leukemia virus
   6607..6647    +  CDS            rop (fragment): Rop protein, which maintains plasmids at low copy number; rop
   6749..6787    +  misc_feature   bom (fragment): basis of mobility region from pBR322
   6804..7133    +  promoter       SV40 promoter: SV40 enhancer and early promoter
   7139..7240    +  misc_feature   bom (fragment): basis of mobility region from pBR322
   7426..8014    -  rep_origin     ori: high-copy-number ColE1/pMB1/pBR322/pUC origin of replication
   8185..9045    -  CDS            AmpR: β-lactamase; bla; confers resistance to ampicillin, carbenicillin, and related antibiotics
   9046..9150    -  promoter       AmpR promoter: bla
   9336..308     +  enhancer       CMV enhancer (across the origin): human cytomegalovirus immediate early enhancer
