[The description below was written by a language model from this plasmid's Addgene catalogue record and pLannotate feature annotations shown in this document.]
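Description:
1K245-->R GLUT1-GFP is a self-inactivating gammaretroviral expression plasmid built on the pQCXIP backbone. It delivers a lysine-to-arginine point mutant (K245R) of the human glucose transporter GLUT1 (SLC2A1) into mammalian cells. It is propagated in bacteria as a high-copy plasmid through a ColE1/pUC-type origin with ampicillin selection (β-lactamase). The viral portion begins with a hybrid CMV enhancer/promoter fused to a truncated 5' LTR, which drives genomic RNA production in packaging cells. This is followed by a Ψ packaging signal with a truncated gag region lacking its start codon, and it ends in a ΔU3 3' LTR. Because the U3 deletion is copied to both LTRs during reverse transcription, the integrated provirus lacks LTR promoter activity and expression depends on the internal promoter.

That internal promoter is a second CMV immediate-early enhancer/promoter, which transcribes a bicistronic message. The first cistron is the SLC2A1 coding sequence joined, across a short linker containing an attB2 Gateway site, to a C-terminal GFP that the feature table annotates as a mammalian codon-optimized Cycle 3 GFP. An EMCV IRES then allows translation of puromycin N-acetyltransferase from the same transcript, so puromycin selects for cells expressing the fusion. The annotated SLC2A1 reading frame is somewhat longer than the insert size given in the catalogue, and the sequenced record is two nucleotides shorter than the stated total size.

The associated publication concerns lysosomal trafficking of GLUT1 regulated by TXNIP and ubiquitin. The K245R substitution therefore presumably removes a candidate ubiquitin acceptor lysine, although the record does not say so explicitly. The GFP tag would allow localization and turnover of the mutant transporter to be followed in stably transduced cells.
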