Addgene plasmid #200095: 1K245-->R GLUT1-GFP
Purpose: 1K245--> GLUT1 mutant with C-terminal GFP tag in pQCXIP vector
Depositing lab: Jason MacGurn. Depositing organization: Vanderbilt University. Publication: Lysosomal trafficking of the glucose transporter GLUT1 requires sequential regulation by TXNIP and ubiquitin. Qualls-Histed SJ, Nielsen CP, MacGurn JA. iScience. 2023 Feb 6;26(3):106150. doi: 10.1016/j.isci.2023.106150. eCollection 2023 Mar 17. PubMed 36890792.
Backbone
  Vector backbone: pQCXIP
  Backbone manufacturer: ClonTech
  Backbone size w/o insert (bp): 8026
  Total vector size (bp): 9409
  Vector type: Mammalian Expression, Retroviral
  Selectable markers: Puromycin
Growth in bacteria
  Bacterial resistance: Ampicillin, 100 μg/mL
  Growth temperature: 37°C
  Growth strain: NEB Stable
  Copy number: High Copy
Gene/Insert
  Gene/Insert name: GLUT1
  Species: H. sapiens (human)
  Insert size (bp): 1382
  Mutation: K245R
  GenBank ID: NM_006516.4
  Entrez Gene: SLC2A1 (a.k.a. CSE, DYT17, DYT18, DYT9, EIG12, GLUT, GLUT-1, GLUT1, GLUT1DS, HTLVR, PED, SDCHCN)
  Promoter: CMV
  Tag / fusion protein: GFP (C terminal on backbone)
  Cloning method: Restriction Enzyme; 5′ cloning site BlpI (unknown if destroyed); 3′ cloning site XhoI (unknown if destroyed)
  Sequencing primers: 5′ AACCGTCAGATCGCCTGGAG
Terms and licenses: Academic/Nonprofit Terms; Industry Terms: Not Available to Industry
How to cite: 1K245-->R GLUT1-GFP was a gift from Jason MacGurn (Addgene plasmid # 200095 ; http://n2t.net/addgene:200095 ; RRID:Addgene_200095)
